Addgene plasmid #80394: pVH001
Purpose: Contains aTc inducible Scaffold-mCherry-AAV and TetR genes
Depositing lab: Richard Murray. Depositing organization: California Institute of Technology. Publication: Design and implementation of a biomolecular concentration tracker. Hsiao V, de los Santos EL, Whitaker WR, Dueber JE, Murray RM. ACS Synth Biol. 2015 Feb 20;4(2):150-61. doi: 10.1021/sb500024b. Epub 2014 May 15. PubMed 24847683.
Backbone
  Vector backbone: ColE1
  Backbone size w/o insert (bp): 2500
  Total vector size (bp): 4444
  Vector type: Bacterial Expression, Synthetic Biology
Growth in bacteria
  Bacterial resistance: Ampicillin, 100 μg/mL
  Growth temperature: 37°C
  Growth strain: JM109
  Copy number: High Copy
Gene/Insert
  Gene/Insert name: mCherry RFP
  Insert size (bp): 748
  Tag / fusion protein: Fused by GS linkers to Sh3pep-LZX scaffold protein
Terms and licenses: Academic/Nonprofit Terms; Industry Terms: Not Available to Industry
How to cite: pVH001 was a gift from Richard Murray (Addgene plasmid # 80394 ; http://n2t.net/addgene:80394 ; RRID:Addgene_80394)
