[The description below was written by a language model from this plasmid's Addgene catalogue record and pLannotate feature annotations shown in this document.]
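Description:
pVH001 is a 4,444 bp high-copy bacterial expression plasmid built on a ColE1/pMB1-type origin. It is selected with ampicillin through a β-lactamase gene under its own promoter. It belongs to a synthetic biology toolkit associated with a biomolecular concentration tracker circuit in E. coli, and its stated role is to supply an anhydrotetracycline (aTc)-inducible scaffold–mCherry fusion together with the TetR repressor that controls it.

The regulatory core is the natural divergent tetR/tetA promoter region. On one side, tetR is read on the reverse strand (its coding sequence spans the plasmid's numbering origin) and is followed by a putative bacterial terminator. On the other side, the forward-facing tet promoter drives the payload. TetR binds the operator sites and keeps the payload off until aTc releases it, so scaffold output can be tuned by inducer concentration.

The annotated open reading frame begins with a His tag and a TEV protease site fragment. Next comes a segment that the automated annotation matches to the rat bZIP factor TEF; this probably corresponds to the leucine zipper (LZX) portion of the Sh3pep-LZX scaffold described in the record, although the annotation does not say so. This scaffold is joined by GS linkers to mCherry, which reports scaffold abundance as red fluorescence. A C-terminal ssrA-type degradation tag follows; the record calls it the AAV variant, while the annotation tool matched it as a fragment of the LVA variant. The tag directs the fusion to ClpXP/ClpAP proteolysis, giving faster turnover and a more dynamic readout. An rrnB-derived region (5S rRNA sequence and the T1 terminator) ends transcription.
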