Features (pLannotate 1.2.2; 14 found; start..end, strand, type, name):
     28..83      +  promoter       tetR/tetA promoters: tetR; overlapping promoters for bacterial tetR and tetA
    241..258     +  CDS            7xHis (fragment): 6xHis affinity tag
    280..297     +  CDS            TEV site (fragment): tobacco etch virus (TEV) protease recognition and cleavage site
    319..486     +  CDS            Tef (fragment): TEF_RAT - Experimental evidence at protein level: Swiss-Prot protein existence level 1. Transcription factor that binds to and transactivates the TSHB promoter. Binds to a minimal DNA-binding sequence 5'- [TC][AG][AG]TTA[TC][AG]-3'. From Rattus norvegicus (Rat).
    511..1218    +  CDS            mCherry: mCherry is a basic (constitutively fluorescent) red fluorescent protein published in 2004, derived from Discosoma sp.. It is reported to be a very rapidly-maturing monomer with low acid sensitivity.
   1222..1242    +  CDS            ssrA tag (LVA) (fragment): C-terminal peptide that mediates degradation in bacteria through the ClpXP and ClpAP proteases (McGinness et al., 2006) mutant LVA variant that confers accelerated degradation under some conditions (Andersen et al., 1998)
   1331..1348    +  CDS            capTEV™ (fragment): composite tag for in vivo biotinylation, TEV protease cleavage, and 6xHis tagging
   1455..1570    +  ncRNA          5S rRNA: Accession: RF00001 - 5S ribosomal RNA
   1574..1620    +  terminator     rrnB T1 terminator: transcription terminator T1 from the E. coli rrnB gene
   1833..2421    -  rep_origin     ori: high-copy-number ColE1/pMB1/pBR322/pUC origin of replication
   2592..3452    -  CDS            AmpR: β-lactamase; bla; confers resistance to ampicillin, carbenicillin, and related antibiotics
   3453..3557    -  promoter       AmpR promoter: bla
   3647..3690    -  terminator     bacterial terminator: putative bacterial transcription terminator
   3833..9       -  CDS            tetR (across the origin): TETR2_ECOLX - Experimental evidence at protein level: Swiss-Prot protein existence level 1. TetR is the repressor of the tetracycline resistance element; its N-terminal region forms a helix-turn-helix structure and binds DNA. Binding of tetracycline to TetR reduces the repressor affinity for the tetracycline resistance gene (tetA) promoter operator sites. From Escherichia coli.
>Addgene plasmid #80394 | pVH001 | depositor full sequence | sequence record 155809 | pVH001 sequence 4444 bps
TCTTGACATCATTAATTCCTAATTTTTGTTGACACTCTATCGTTGATAGAGTTATTTTACCACTCCCTAT
CAGTGATAGAGAAAAGTGAAAATCCATATGACTAGCAGATCCACTAGAGTCGACTAAGAAACCATTATTA
TCATGACATTAACCTATAAAAATAGGCGTATCACGAGGCCCTTTCGTCTTCACGCTAGCGGTACCTGAAG
TGTGGCCCAACGCAAACTAAGAGATCTATGCATCACCATCACCATCACGACTACGACATCCCGACTACCG
AAAACCTGTACTTCCAGCCTCCACCTGCATTACCGCCAAAGAGAAGGCGTGGATCTGGGTCCGGCAGCGG
TGGATCTATCACAATTCGGGCAGCTTTTCTGGAGAAGGAAAACACCGCACTGCGTACTGAGATTGCTGAA
CTGGAGAAAGAAGTAGGCCGCTGCGAGAATATTGTTAGCAAATATGAAACCCGCTACGGCCCCCTGGGAT
CCGGTAGTGGCAGCGGCAGCATGGTGAGCAAGGGCGAGGAGGATAACATGGCCATCATCAAGGAGTTCAT
GCGCTTCAAGGTGCACATGGAGGGCTCCGTGAACGGCCACGAGTTCGAGATCGAGGGCGAGGGCGAGGGC
CGCCCCTACGAGGGCACCCAGACCGCCAAGCTGAAGGTGACCAAGGGTGGCCCCCTGCCCTTCGCCTGGG
ACATCCTGTCCCCTCAGTTCATGTACGGCTCCAAGGCCTACGTGAAGCACCCCGCCGACATCCCCGACTA
CTTGAAGCTGTCCTTCCCCGAGGGCTTCAAGTGGGAGCGCGTGATGAACTTCGAGGACGGCGGCGTGGTG
ACCGTGACCCAGGACTCCTCCTTGCAGGACGGCGAGTTCATCTACAAGGTGAAGCTGCGCGGCACCAACT
TCCCCTCCGACGGCCCCGTAATGCAGAAGAAGACCATGGGCTGGGAGGCCTCCTCCGAGCGGATGTACCC
CGAGGACGGCGCCCTGAAGGGCGAGATCAAGCAGAGGCTGAAGCTGAAGGACGGCGGCCACTACGACGCT
GAGGTCAAGACCACCTACAAGGCCAAGAAGCCCGTGCAGCTGCCCGGCGCCTACAACGTCAACATCAAGT
TGGACATCACCTCCCACAACGAGGACTACACCATCGTGGAACAGTACGAACGCGCCGAGGGCCGCCACTC
CACCGGCGGCATGGACGAGCTGTACAAGGCAGCAAACGACGAAAACTACGCTGCAGCAGTTTAATAATAA
CTCGAGTAATGAGAAGCTTGGGCCCGAACAAAAACTCATCTCAGAAGAGGATCTGAATAGCGCCGTCGAC
CATCATCATCATCATCATTGAGTTTAAACGGTCTCCAGCTTGGCTGTTTTGGCGGATGAGAGAAGATTTT
CAGCCTGATACAGATTAAATCAGAACGCAGAAGCGGTCTGATAAAACAGAATTTGCCTGGCGGCAGTAGC
GCGGTGGTCCCACCTGACCCCATGCCGAACTCAGAAGTGAAACGCCGTAGCGCCGATGGTAGTGTGGGGT
CTCCCCATGCGAGAGTAGGGAACTGCCAGGCATCAAATAAAACGAAAGGCTCAGTCGAAAGACTGGGCCT
TTCGTTTTATCTGTTGTTTGTCGGTGAACTAATTTCTAGACTGCAGGCTTCCTCGCTCACTGACTCGCTG
CGCTCGGTCGTTCGGCTGCGGCGAGCGGTATCAGCTCACTCAAAGGCGGTAATACGGTTATCCACAGAAT
CAGGGGATAACGCAGGAAAGAACATGTGAGCAAAAGGCCAGCAAAAGGCCAGGAACCGTAAAAAGGCCGC
GTTGCTGGCGTTTTTCCATAGGCTCCGCCCCCCTGACGAGCATCACAAAAATCGACGCTCAAGTCAGAGG
TGGCGAAACCCGACAGGACTATAAAGATACCAGGCGTTTCCCCCTGGAAGCTCCCTCGTGCGCTCTCCTG
TTCCGACCCTGCCGCTTACCGGATACCTGTCCGCCTTTCTCCCTTCGGGAAGCGTGGCGCTTTCTCATAG
CTCACGCTGTAGGTATCTCAGTTCGGTGTAGGTCGTTCGCTCCAAGCTGGGCTGTGTGCACGAACCCCCC
GTTCAGCCCGACCGCTGCGCCTTATCCGGTAACTATCGTCTTGAGTCCAACCCGGTAAGACACGACTTAT
CGCCACTGGCAGCAGCCACTGGTAACAGGATTAGCAGAGCGAGGTATGTAGGCGGTGCTACAGAGTTCTT
GAAGTGGTGGCCTAACTACGGCTACACTAGAAGGACAGTATTTGGTATCTGCGCTCTGCTGAAGCCAGTT
ACCTTCGGAAAAAGAGTTGGTAGCTCTTGATCCGGCAAACAAACCACCGCTGGTAGCGGTGGTTTTTTTG
TTTGCAAGCAGCAGATTACGCGCAGAAAAAAAGGATCTCAAGAAGATCCTTTGATCTTTTCTACGGGGTC
TGACGCTCAGTGGAACGAAAACTCACGTTAAGGGATTTTGGTCATGAGATTATCAAAAAGGATCTTCACC
TAGATCCTTTTAAATTAAAAATGAAGTTTTAAATCAATCTAAAGTATATATGAGTAAACTTGGTCTGACA
GTTACCAATGCTTAATCAGTGAGGCACCTATCTCAGCGATCTGTCTATTTCGTTCATCCATAGTTGCCTG
ACTCCCCGTCGTGTAGATAACTACGATACGGGAGGGCTTACCATCTGGCCCCAGTGCTGCAATGATACCG
CGAGACCCACGCTCACCGGCTCCAGATTTATCAGCAATAAACCAGCCAGCCGGAAGGGCCGAGCGCAGAA
GTGGTCCTGCAACTTTATCCGCCTCCATCCAGTCTATTAATTGTTGCCGGGAAGCTAGAGTAAGTAGTTC
GCCAGTTAATAGTTTGCGCAACGTTGTTGCCATTGCTACAGGCATCGTGGTGTCACGCTCGTCGTTTGGT
ATGGCTTCATTCAGCTCCGGTTCCCAACGATCAAGGCGAGTTACATGATCCCCCATGTTGTGCAAAAAAG
CGGTTAGCTCCTTCGGTCCTCCGATCGTTGTCAGAAGTAAGTTGGCCGCAGTGTTATCACTCATGGTTAT
GGCAGCACTGCATAATTCTCTTACTGTCATGCCATCCGTAAGATGCTTTTCTGTGACTGGTGAGTACTCA
ACCAAGTCATTCTGAGAATAGTGTATGCGGCGACCGAGTTGCTCTTGCCCGGCGTCAATACGGGATAATA
CCGCGCCACATAGCAGAACTTTAAAAGTGCTCATCATTGGAAAACGTTCTTCGGGGCGAAAACTCTCAAG
GATCTTACCGCTGTTGAGATCCAGTTCGATGTAACCCACTCGTGCACCCAACTGATCTTCAGCATCTTTT
ACTTTCACCAGCGTTTCTGGGTGAGCAAAAACAGGAAGGCAAAATGCCGCAAAAAAGGGAATAAGGGCGA
CACGGAAATGTTGAATACTCATACTCTTCCTTTTTCAATATTATTGAAGCATTTATCAGGGTTATTGTCT
CATGAGCGGATACATATTTGAATGTATTTAGAAAAATAAACAAATAGGGGTTCCGCGCACATTTCCCCGA
AAAGTGCCACCTGACGTCTAAGAAACCATTATTATCATGACATTAACCTATAAAAATAGGCGTATCACGA
GGCAGAATTTCAGATAAAAAAAATCCTTAGCTTTCGCTAAGGATGATTTCTGGAATTCACTAGTGATCCG
TTTCCATTTAGGTGGGTACGTTGGAGCCGCATTATTTTCGCTTTATGAATCTAAAGGGTGGTTAACTCGA
CATCTTGGTTACCGTGAAGTTACCATCACGGAAAAAGGTTATGCTGCTTTTAAGACCCACTTTCACATTT
AAGTTGTTTTTCTAATCCGCATATGATCAATTCAAGGCCGAATAAGAAGGCTGGCTCTGCACCTTGGTGA
TCAAATAATTCGATAGCTTGTCGTAATAATGGCGGCATACTATCAGTAGTAGGTGTTTCCCTTTCTTCTT
TAGCGACTTGATGCTCTTGATCTTCCAATACGCAACCTAAAGTAAAATGCCCCACAGCGCTGAGTGCATA
TAATGCATTCTCTAGTGAAAAACCTTGTTGGCATAAAAAGGCTAATTGATTTTCGAGAGTTTCATACTGT
TTTTCTGTAGGCCGTGTACCTAAATGTACTTTTGCTCCATCGCGATGACTTAGTAAAGCACATCTAAAAC
TTTTAGCGTTATTACGTAAAAAATCTTGCCAGCTTTCCCCTTCTAAAGGGCAAAAGTGAGTATGGTGCCT
ATCTAACATCTCAATGGCTAAGGCGTCGAGCAAAGCCCGCTTATTTTTTACATGCCAATACAATGTAGGC
TGCTCTACACCTAGCTTCTGGGCGAGTTTACGGGTTGTTAAACCTTCGATTCCGACCTCATTAAGCAGCT
CTAATGCGCTGTTAATCACTTTACTTTTATCTAA
