>Addgene plasmid #80394 | pVH001 | depositor partial sequence | sequence record 155810 | mCherry
ATGGTGAGCAAGGGCGAGGAGGATAACATGGCCATCATCAAGGAGTTCATGCGCTTCAAGGTGCACATGG
AGGGCTCCGTGAACGGCCACGAGTTCGAGATCGAGGGCGAGGGCGAGGGCCGCCCCTACGAGGGCACCCA
GACCGCCAAGCTGAAGGTGACCAAGGGTGGCCCCCTGCCCTTCGCCTGGGACATCCTGTCCCCTCAGTTC
ATGTACGGCTCCAAGGCCTACGTGAAGCACCCCGCCGACATCCCCGACTACTTGAAGCTGTCCTTCCCCG
AGGGCTTCAAGTGGGAGCGCGTGATGAACTTCGAGGACGGCGGCGTGGTGACCGTGACCCAGGACTCCTC
CTTGCAGGACGGCGAGTTCATCTACAAGGTGAAGCTGCGCGGCACCAACTTCCCCTCCGACGGCCCCGTA
ATGCAGAAGAAGACCATGGGCTGGGAGGCCTCCTCCGAGCGGATGTACCCCGAGGACGGCGCCCTGAAGG
GCGAGATCAAGCAGAGGCTGAAGCTGAAGGACGGCGGCCACTACGACGCTGAGGTCAAGACCACCTACAA
GGCCAAGAAGCCCGTGCAGCTGCCCGGCGCCTACAACGTCAACATCAAGTTGGACATCACCTCCCACAAC
GAGGACTACACCATCGTGGAACAGTACGAACGCGCCGAGGGCCGCCACTCCACCGGCGGCATGGACGAGC
TGTACAAGGCAGCAAACGACGAAAACTACGCTGCAGCAGTTTAATAAT
