>Addgene plasmid #80394 | pVH001 | depositor partial sequence | sequence record 155811 | Scaffold (SH3 peptide - GS linker - LZX leucine zipper)
CCTCCACCTGCATTACCGCCAAAGAGAAGGCGTGGATCTGGGTCCGGCAGCGGTGGATCTATCACAATTC
GGGCAGCTTTTCTGGAGAAGGAAAACACCGCACTGCGTACTGAGATTGCTGAACTGGAGAAAGAAGTAGG
CCGCTGCGAGAATATTGTTAGCAAATATGAAACCCGCTACGGCCCCCTG
