>Addgene plasmid #80394 | pVH001 | depositor partial sequence | sequence record 155812 | tetR
TTAAGACCCACTTTCACATTTAAGTTGTTTTTCTAATCCGCATATGATCAATTCAAGGCCGAATAAGAAG
GCTGGCTCTGCACCTTGGTGATCAAATAATTCGATAGCTTGTCGTAATAATGGCGGCATACTATCAGTAG
TAGGTGTTTCCCTTTCTTCTTTAGCGACTTGATGCTCTTGATCTTCCAATACGCAACCTAAAGTAAAATG
CCCCACAGCGCTGAGTGCATATAATGCATTCTCTAGTGAAAAACCTTGTTGGCATAAAAAGGCTAATTGA
TTTTCGAGAGTTTCATACTGTTTTTCTGTAGGCCGTGTACCTAAATGTACTTTTGCTCCATCGCGATGAC
TTAGTAAAGCACATCTAAAACTTTTAGCGTTATTACGTAAAAAATCTTGCCAGCTTTCCCCTTCTAAAGG
GCAAAAGTGAGTATGGTGCCTATCTAACATCTCAATGGCTAAGGCGTCGAGCAAAGCCCGCTTATTTTTT
ACATGCCAATACAATGTAGGCTGCTCTACACCTAGCTTCTGGGCGAGTTTACGGGTTGTTAAACCTTCGA
TTCCGACCTCATTAAGCAGCTCTAATGCGCTGTTAATCACTTTACTTTTATCTAATCTTGACAT
