>Addgene plasmid #80394 | pVH001 | addgene partial sequence | sequence record 158446 | mCherry-R 5'-TTGGTCACCTTCAGCTTGG-3'
ATCTCGAACTCGTGGCCGTTCACGGAGCCCTCCATGTGCACCTTGAAGCGCATGAACTCCTTGATGATGG
CCATGTTATCCTCCTCGCCCTTGCTCACCATGCTGCCGCTGCCACTACCGGATCCCAGGGGGCCGTAGCG
GGTTTCATATTTGCTAACAATATTCTCGCAGCGGCCTACTTCTTTCTCCAGTTCAGCAATCTCAGTACGC
AGTGCGGTGTTTTCCTTCTCCAGAAAAGCTGCCCGAATTGTGATAGATCCACCGCTGCCGGACCCAGATC
CACGCCTTCTCTTTGGCGGTAATGCAGGTGGAGGCTGGAAGTACAGGTTTTCGGTAGTCGGGATGTCGTA
GTCGTGATGGTGATGGTGATGCATAGATCTCTTAGTTTGCGTTGGGCCACACTTCAGGTACCGCTAGCGT
GAAGACGAAAGGGCCTCGTGATACGCCTATTTTTATAGGTTAATGTCATGATAATAATGGTTTCTTAGTC
GACTCTAGTGGATCTGCTAGTCATATGGATTTTCACTTTTCTCTATCACTGATAGGGAGTGGTAAAATAA
CTCTATCAACGATAGAGTGTCAACAAAAATTAGGAATTAATGATGTCAAGATTAGATAAAAGTAAAGTGA
TTAACAGCGCATTAGAGCTGCTTAATGAGGTCGGAATCGAAGGTTTAACAACCCGTAAACTCGCCCAGAA
GCTAGGTGTAGAGCAGCCTACATTGTATTGGCATGTAAAAAATAAGCGGGCTTTGCTCGACGCCTTAGCC
ATTGAGATGTTAGATAGGCACCATACTCACTTTTGCCCTTTAGAAGGG
