>Addgene plasmid #80394 | pVH001 | addgene partial sequence | sequence record 158447 | mCherry-F 5'-ccccgtaatgcagaagaaga-3'
TACCCCGAGGACGGCGCCCTGAAGGGCGAGATCAAGCAGAGGCTGAAGCTGAAGGACGGCGGCCACTACG
ACGCTGAGGTCAAGACCACCTACAAGGCCAAGAAGCCCGTGCAGCTGCCCGGCGCCTACAACGTCAACAT
CAAGTTGGACATCACCTCCCACAACGAGGACTACACCATCGTGGAACAGTACGAACGCGCCGAGGGCCGC
CACTCCACCGGCGGCATGGACGAGCTGTACAAGGCAGCAAACGACGAAAACTACGCTGCAGCAGTTTAAT
AATAACTCGAGTAATGAGAAGCTTGGGCCCGAACAAAAACTCATCTCAGAAGAGGATCTGAATAGCGCCG
TCGACCATCATCATCATCATCATTGAGTTTAAACGGTCTCCAGCTTGGCTGTTTTGGCGGATGAGAGAAG
ATTTTCAGCCTGATACAGATTAAATCAGAACGCAGAAGCGGTCTGATAAAACAGAATTTGCCTGGCGGCA
GTAGCGCGGTGGTCCCACCTGACCCCATGCCGAACTCAGAAGTGAAACGCCGTAGCGCCGATGGTAGTGT
GGGGTCTCCCCATGCGAGAGTAGGGAACTGCCAGGCATCAAATAAAACGAAAGGCTCAGTCGAAAGACTG
GGCCTTTCGTTTTATCTGTTGTTTGTCGGTGAACTAATTTCTAGACTGCAGGCTTCCTCGCTCACTGACT
CGCTGCGCTCGGTCGTTCGGCTGCGGCGAGCGGTATCAGCTCACTCAAAGGCGGTAATACGGTTATCCAC
AGAATCAGGGGATAACGCAGGAAAGAACATGTGAGCAA
